>Addgene plasmid #161092 | pDONR221-SLC16A14_STOP | depositor full sequence | sequence record 312118 | Full Sequence
CTTTCCTGCGTTATCCCCTGATTCTGTGGATAACCGTATTACCGCCTTTGAGTGAGCTGATACCGCTCGC
CGCAGCCGAACGACCGAGCGCAGCGAGTCAGTGAGCGAGGAAGCGGAAGAGCGCCCAATACGCAAACCGC
CTCTCCCCGCGCGTTGGCCGATTCATTAATGCAGCTGGCACGACAGGTTTCCCGACTGGAAAGCGGGCAG
TGAGCGCAACGCAATTAATACGCGTACCGCTAGCCAGGAAGAGTTTGTAGAAACGCAAAAAGGCCATCCG
TCAGGATGGCCTTCTGCTTAGTTTGATGCCTGGCAGTTTATGGCGGGCGTCCTGCCCGCCACCCTCCGGG
CCGTTGCTTCACAACGTTCAAATCCGCTCCCGGCGGATTTGTCCTACTCAGGAGAGCGTTCACCGACAAA
CAACAGATAAAACGAAAGGCCCAGTCTTCCGACTGAGCCTTTCGTTTTATTTGATGCCTGGCAGTTCCCT
ACTCTCGCGTTAACGCTAGCATGGATGTTTTCCCAGTCACGACGTTGTAAAACGACGGCCAGTCTTAAGC
TCGGGCCCCAAATAATGATTTTATTTTGACTGATAGTGACCTGTTCGTTGCAACACATTGATGAGCAATG
CTTTTTTATAATGCCAACTTTGTACAAAAAAGCAGGCTCCACCATGTACACCAGCCACGAGGACATCGGC
TATGACTTCGAGGATGGCCCTAAGGATAAGAAGACACTGAAGCCACACCCAAACATCGACGGAGGATGGG
CATGGATGATGGTGCTGAGCTCCTTCTTTGTGCACATCCTGATCATGGGCTCCCAGATGGCCCTGGGCGT
GCTGAATGTGGAGTGGCTGGAGGAGTTTCACCAGTCTAGGGGCCTGACCGCCTGGGTGTCTAGCCTGAGC
ATGGGCATCACACTGATCGTGGGCCCCTTCATCGGCCTGTTTATCAACACATGCGGATGTAGGCAGACCG
CAATCATCGGAGGACTGGTGAACTCTCTGGGATGGGTGCTGAGCGCCTACGCAGCAAATGTGCACTATCT
GTTCATCACCTTTGGCGTGGCAGCAGGACTGGGATCCGGAATGGCCTACCTGCCTGCCGTGGTCATGGTG
GGCCGGTATTTCCAGAAGAGGAGAGCCCTGGCACAGGGACTGTCTACCACAGGAACCGGCTTCGGCACAT
TTCTGATGACCGTGCTGCTGAAGTACCTGTGCGCCGAGTATGGCTGGAGAAACGCCATGCTGATCCAGGG
CGCCGTGAGCCTGAACCTGTGCGTGTGCGGCGCCCTGATGAGGCCTCTGTCTCCAGGCAAGAACCCCAAT
GACCCTGGCGAGAAGGATGTGAGAGGCCTGCCTGCCCACTCTACAGAGAGCGTGAAGTCCACCGGCCAGC
AGGGCAGGACAGAGGAGAAGGATGGAGGACTGGGAAACGAGGAGACCCTGTGCGACCTGCAGGCCCAGGA
GTGTCCAGATCAGGCCGGCCACAGGAAGAATATGTGCGCCCTGCGCATCCTGAAGACAGTGTCCTGGCTG
ACCATGCGGGTGAGAAAGGGCTTCGAGGACTGGTACTCCGGCTATTTTGGCACAGCCTCTCTGTTCACCA
ACCGCATGTTTGTGGCCTTCATCTTTTGGGCCCTGTTCGCCTACTCCTCTTTCGTGATCCCCTTCATCCA
CCTGCCCGAGATCGTGAACCTGTATAATCTGAGCGAGCAGAATGACGTGTTCCCTCTGACCTCCATCATC
GCCATCGTGCACATCTTTGGCAAAGTGATCCTGGGCGTGATCGCCGACCTGCCATGCATCAGCGTGTGGA
ACGTGTTCCTGCTGGCCAACTTCACCCTGGTGCTGTCCATCTTTATCCTGCCCCTGATGCACACATACGC
CGGCCTGGCCGTGATCTGTGCCCTGATCGGCTTCAGCTCCGGCTATTTTTCTCTGATGCCAGTGGTGACC
GAGGATCTGGTGGGCATCGAGCACCTGGCCAACGCCTACGGCATCATCATCTGCGCCAATGGCATCTCTG
CCCTGCTGGGACCACCTTTCGCCGGATGGATCTACGACATCACACAGAAGTACGATTTCAGCTTTTATAT
CTGCGGCCTGCTGTATATGATCGGCATCCTGTTTCTGCTGATCCAGCCCTGTATCCGGATCATCGAGCAG
AGCAGGCGCAAGTACATGGACGGCGCCCACGTGTAAGACCCAGCTTTCTTGTACAAAGTTGGCATTATAA
GAAAGCATTGCTTATCAATTTGTTGCAACGAACAGGTCACTATCAGTCAAAATAAAATCATTATTTGCCA
TCCAGCTGATATCCCCTATAGTGAGTCGTATTACATGGTCATAGCTGTTTCCTGGCAGCTCTGGCCCGTG
TCTCAAAATCTCTGATGTTACATTGCACAAGATAAAATAATATCATCATGAACAATAAAACTGTCTGCTT
ACATAAACAGTAATACAAGGGGTGTTATGAGCCATATTCAACGGGAAACGTCGAGGCCGCGATTAAATTC
CAACATGGATGCTGATTTATATGGGTATAAATGGGCTCGCGATAATGTCGGGCAATCAGGTGCGACAATC
TATCGCTTGTATGGGAAGCCCGATGCGCCAGAGTTGTTTCTGAAACATGGCAAAGGTAGCGTTGCCAATG
ATGTTACAGATGAGATGGTCAGACTAAACTGGCTGACGGAATTTATGCCTCTTCCGACCATCAAGCATTT
TATCCGTACTCCTGATGATGCATGGTTACTCACCACTGCGATCCCCGGAAAAACAGCATTCCAGGTATTA
GAAGAATATCCTGATTCAGGTGAAAATATTGTTGATGCGCTGGCAGTGTTCCTGCGCCGGTTGCATTCGA
TTCCTGTTTGTAATTGTCCTTTTAACAGCGATCGCGTATTTCGTCTCGCTCAGGCGCAATCACGAATGAA
TAACGGTTTGGTTGATGCGAGTGATTTTGATGACGAGCGTAATGGCTGGCCTGTTGAACAAGTCTGGAAA
GAAATGCATAAACTTTTGCCATTCTCACCGGATTCAGTCGTCACTCATGGTGATTTCTCACTTGATAACC
TTATTTTTGACGAGGGGAAATTAATAGGTTGTATTGATGTTGGACGAGTCGGAATCGCAGACCGATACCA
GGATCTTGCCATCCTATGGAACTGCCTCGGTGAGTTTTCTCCTTCATTACAGAAACGGCTTTTTCAAAAA
TATGGTATTGATAATCCTGATATGAATAAATTGCAGTTTCATTTGATGCTCGATGAGTTTTTCTAATCAG
AATTGGTTAATTGGTTGTAACACTGGCAGAGCATTACGCTGACTTGACGGGACGGCGCAAGCTCATGACC
AAAATCCCTTAACGTGAGTTACGCGTCGTTCCACTGAGCGTCAGACCCCGTAGAAAAGATCAAAGGATCT
TCTTGAGATCCTTTTTTTCTGCGCGTAATCTGCTGCTTGCAAACAAAAAAACCACCGCTACCAGCGGTGG
TTTGTTTGCCGGATCAAGAGCTACCAACTCTTTTTCCGAAGGTAACTGGCTTCAGCAGAGCGCAGATACC
AAATACTGTTCTTCTAGTGTAGCCGTAGTTAGGCCACCACTTCAAGAACTCTGTAGCACCGCCTACATAC
CTCGCTCTGCTAATCCTGTTACCAGTGGCTGCTGCCAGTGGCGATAAGTCGTGTCTTACCGGGTTGGACT
CAAGACGATAGTTACCGGATAAGGCGCAGCGGTCGGGCTGAACGGGGGGTTCGTGCACACAGCCCAGCTT
GGAGCGAACGACCTACACCGAACTGAGATACCTACAGCGTGAGCTATGAGAAAGCGCCACGCTTCCCGAA
GGGAGAAAGGCGGACAGGTATCCGGTAAGCGGCAGGGTCGGAACAGGAGAGCGCACGAGGGAGCTTCCAG
GGGGAAACGCCTGGTATCTTTATAGTCCTGTCGGGTTTCGCCACCTCTGACTTGAGCGTCGATTTTTGTG
ATGCTCGTCAGGGGGGCGGAGCCTATGGAAAAACGCCAGCAACGCGGCCTTTTTACGGTTCCTGGCCTTT
TGCTGGCCTTTTGCTCACATGTT
Features (pLannotate 1.2.2; 10 found; start..end, strand, type, name):
    121..213     +  CDS            lacI (fragment): lac repressor; lacI; The lac repressor binds to the lac operator to inhibit transcription in E. coli. This inhibition can be relieved by adding lactose or isopropyl-β-D-thiogalactopyranoside (IPTG).
    268..295     -  terminator     rrnB T2 terminator: transcription terminator T2 from the E. coli rrnB gene
    427..470     +  terminator     rrnB T1 terminator: Escherichia coli rrnB; transcription terminator T1 from the E. coli rrnB gene
    517..553     -  CDS            lacZα (fragment): LacZα fragment of β-galactosidase; lacZ fragment
    569..668     +  protein_bind   attL1: mutant version of attL; recombination site for the Gateway® LR reaction LR Clonase™
    674..2203    +  CDS            SLC16A14: MOT14_HUMAN - Also known as MCT14. Experimental evidence at transcript level: Swiss-Prot protein existence level 2. Proton-linked monocarboxylate transporter. May catalyze the transport of monocarboxylates across the plasma membrane. From Homo sapiens (Human).
   2208..2307    -  protein_bind   attL2: mutant version of attL; recombination site for the Gateway® LR reaction LR Clonase™
   2325..2343    -  promoter       T7 promoter: promoter for bacteriophage T7 RNA polymerase
   2477..3286    +  CDS            KanR: aminoglycoside phosphotransferase; aph(3')-Ia; confers resistance to kanamycin in bacteria or G418 (Geneticin®) in eukaryotes
   3433..4021    +  rep_origin     ori: high-copy-number ColE1/pMB1/pBR322/pUC origin of replication
