[The description below was written by a language model from this plasmid's Addgene catalogue record and pLannotate feature annotations shown in this document.]
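Description:
pDONR221-SLC16A14_STOP is a Gateway entry clone built on the commercial pDONR221 backbone, carrying a codon-optimized open reading frame for human SLC16A14 (also called MCT14 or FLJ30794). This gene encodes a member of the monocarboxylate transporter family, annotated as a proton-linked transporter that may move monocarboxylates across the plasma membrane. The complete plasmid is about 4.1 kb. It is maintained in E. coli at high copy number through a ColE1/pUC-type origin and is selected with kanamycin via an aminoglycoside phosphotransferase (KanR) gene. Although the catalogue lists the vector type as mammalian expression, the feature table shows no eukaryotic promoter or polyadenylation signal, so the plasmid serves as a shuttle for the ORF rather than as an expression vector in its own right.

The roughly 1.5 kb ORF lies between attL1 and attL2 sites, which direct its oriented transfer into any attR-containing destination vector by an LR Clonase reaction. rrnB T1 and T2 transcription terminators lie upstream of the cassette and insulate the insert from read-through transcription in bacteria. A T7 promoter sits just outside attL2, pointing back toward the insert. Short lacI and lacZα fragments are backbone remnants, and the M13 primer sites flanking the cassette are used for sequence verification.

This version keeps a stop codon at the end of the ORF, so it suits native, untagged or N-terminally tagged expression after subcloning. A sister clone without the stop codon exists for C-terminal fusions. The plasmid belongs to a consortium collection of solute carrier clones assembled to support functional study of SLC transporters and drug discovery work on them.
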