Addgene plasmid #161092: pDONR221-SLC16A14_STOP
Purpose: Gateway entry clone with codon-optimized ORF sequence for subcloning into custom expression vectors. Contains a STOP codon at the end of the codon-optimized ORF sequence.
Depositing lab: RESOLUTE Consortium & Giulio Superti-Furga. Depositing organization: CeMM Research Center for Molecular Medicine. Publication: The RESOLUTE consortium: unlocking SLC transporters for drug discovery. Superti-Furga G, Lackner D, Wiedmer T, Ingles-Prieto A, Barbosa B, Girardi E, Goldmann U, Gurtl B, Klavins K, Klimek C, Lindinger S, Lineiro-Retes E, Muller AC, Onstein S, Redinger G, Reil D, Sedlyarov V, Wolf G, Crawford M, Everley R, ... Steppan CM. Nat Rev Drug Discov. 2020 Jul;19(7):429-430. doi: 10.1038/d41573-020-00056-6. PubMed 32265506.
Backbone
  Vector backbone: pDONR221
  Backbone manufacturer: ThermoFisher Scientific
  Backbone size w/o insert (bp): 2550
  Vector type: Mammalian Expression
Growth in bacteria
  Bacterial resistance: Kanamycin, 50 μg/mL
  Growth temperature: 37°C
  Growth strain: NEB Stable
  Copy number: High Copy
Gene/Insert
  Gene/Insert name: SLC16A14 (alt name: FLJ30794, MCT14)
  Species: H. sapiens (human)
  Insert size (bp): 1533
  Entrez Gene: SLC16A14 (a.k.a. MCT14, FLJ30794)
  Cloning method: Gateway Cloning
  Sequencing primers: 5′ M13-fwd; 3′ M13-rev
Terms and licenses: Academic/Nonprofit Terms; Industry Terms
Depositor comments: This plasmid contains a STOP codon at the end of the codon-optimized ORF. For the version of this plasmid that does not contain a STOP codon, please see Addgene plasmid 131926 For more information on the full Resolute plasmid collection, please see www.addgene.org/depositor-collections/re-solute/. Please provide your feedback on this plasmid to the RESOLUTE consortium by filling out their RESOLUTE repository feedback form: https://forms.office.com/Pages/ResponsePage.aspx?id=0e05yklzmkS7rjFGQL4N7z4feCLQvEJAmVcOCM_u885UN1JJRko0Ukg4TVQwNTZLOUxPQVJWT1NHUCQlQCN0PWcu
How to cite: pDONR221-SLC16A14_STOP was a gift from RESOLUTE Consortium & Giulio Superti-Furga (Addgene plasmid # 161092 ; http://n2t.net/addgene:161092 ; RRID:Addgene_161092)
