>Addgene plasmid #161092 | pDONR221-SLC16A14_STOP | depositor partial sequence | sequence record 312119 | Codon-optimized ORF of SLC16A14
ATGTACACCAGCCACGAGGACATCGGCTATGACTTCGAGGATGGCCCTAAGGATAAGAAGACACTGAAGC
CACACCCAAACATCGACGGAGGATGGGCATGGATGATGGTGCTGAGCTCCTTCTTTGTGCACATCCTGAT
CATGGGCTCCCAGATGGCCCTGGGCGTGCTGAATGTGGAGTGGCTGGAGGAGTTTCACCAGTCTAGGGGC
CTGACCGCCTGGGTGTCTAGCCTGAGCATGGGCATCACACTGATCGTGGGCCCCTTCATCGGCCTGTTTA
TCAACACATGCGGATGTAGGCAGACCGCAATCATCGGAGGACTGGTGAACTCTCTGGGATGGGTGCTGAG
CGCCTACGCAGCAAATGTGCACTATCTGTTCATCACCTTTGGCGTGGCAGCAGGACTGGGATCCGGAATG
GCCTACCTGCCTGCCGTGGTCATGGTGGGCCGGTATTTCCAGAAGAGGAGAGCCCTGGCACAGGGACTGT
CTACCACAGGAACCGGCTTCGGCACATTTCTGATGACCGTGCTGCTGAAGTACCTGTGCGCCGAGTATGG
CTGGAGAAACGCCATGCTGATCCAGGGCGCCGTGAGCCTGAACCTGTGCGTGTGCGGCGCCCTGATGAGG
CCTCTGTCTCCAGGCAAGAACCCCAATGACCCTGGCGAGAAGGATGTGAGAGGCCTGCCTGCCCACTCTA
CAGAGAGCGTGAAGTCCACCGGCCAGCAGGGCAGGACAGAGGAGAAGGATGGAGGACTGGGAAACGAGGA
GACCCTGTGCGACCTGCAGGCCCAGGAGTGTCCAGATCAGGCCGGCCACAGGAAGAATATGTGCGCCCTG
CGCATCCTGAAGACAGTGTCCTGGCTGACCATGCGGGTGAGAAAGGGCTTCGAGGACTGGTACTCCGGCT
ATTTTGGCACAGCCTCTCTGTTCACCAACCGCATGTTTGTGGCCTTCATCTTTTGGGCCCTGTTCGCCTA
CTCCTCTTTCGTGATCCCCTTCATCCACCTGCCCGAGATCGTGAACCTGTATAATCTGAGCGAGCAGAAT
GACGTGTTCCCTCTGACCTCCATCATCGCCATCGTGCACATCTTTGGCAAAGTGATCCTGGGCGTGATCG
CCGACCTGCCATGCATCAGCGTGTGGAACGTGTTCCTGCTGGCCAACTTCACCCTGGTGCTGTCCATCTT
TATCCTGCCCCTGATGCACACATACGCCGGCCTGGCCGTGATCTGTGCCCTGATCGGCTTCAGCTCCGGC
TATTTTTCTCTGATGCCAGTGGTGACCGAGGATCTGGTGGGCATCGAGCACCTGGCCAACGCCTACGGCA
TCATCATCTGCGCCAATGGCATCTCTGCCCTGCTGGGACCACCTTTCGCCGGATGGATCTACGACATCAC
ACAGAAGTACGATTTCAGCTTTTATATCTGCGGCCTGCTGTATATGATCGGCATCCTGTTTCTGCTGATC
CAGCCCTGTATCCGGATCATCGAGCAGAGCAGGCGCAAGTACATGGACGGCGCCCACGTGTAA
